Addgene plasmid #151980: pGBW-m4133195
Purpose: Mammalian expression plasmid for SARS-CoV-2 ORF10 protein
Depositing lab: Ginkgo Bioworks & Benjie Chen. Depositing organization: Ginkgo Bioworks.
Backbone
  Vector backbone: pTwist_CMV_Hygro_6
  Backbone size w/o insert (bp): 6525
  Vector type: Mammalian Expression
  Selectable markers: Hygromycin
Growth in bacteria
  Bacterial resistance: Ampicillin, 100 μg/mL
  Growth temperature: 37°C
  Growth strain: DH5alpha
  Copy number: High Copy
Gene/Insert
  Gene/Insert name: SARS-CoV-2 ORF10 protein
  Species: Severe acute respiratory syndrome coronavirus 2
  Insert size (bp): 110
  Mutation: wt
  Entrez Gene: ORF10 (a.k.a. GU280_gp11)
  Promoter: CMV
  Tag / fusion protein: Cleavable TEV;TapTag (C terminal on backbone)
  Cloning method: Unknown
Resource information
  A portion of this plasmid was derived from a plasmid made by: GinkgoBioworks
Depositor comments: NCBI reference sequence: YP_009725255.1
How to cite: pGBW-m4133195 was a gift from Ginkgo Bioworks & Benjie Chen (Addgene plasmid # 151980 ; http://n2t.net/addgene:151980 ; RRID:Addgene_151980)
