[The description below was written by a language model from this plasmid's Addgene catalogue record and pLannotate feature annotations shown in this document.]
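Description:
pGBW-m4133195 is a mammalian expression plasmid for the wild-type ORF10 protein of SARS-CoV-2, built on the pTwist_CMV_Hygro_6 backbone. It is maintained in E. coli as a high-copy plasmid through a ColE1/pUC-type origin and an ampicillin resistance gene (β-lactamase). For selection in mammalian cells it carries a separate cassette in which the human ubiquitin C promoter drives hygromycin B phosphotransferase, followed by a synthetic polyadenylation signal.

The very short ORF10 coding sequence (about 110 bp) is transcribed from a CMV immediate-early enhancer/promoter. The automated feature table does not annotate ORF10 itself, but the circular map places the CMV elements at the end of the numbered sequence, leaving an unannotated stretch at the start, just upstream of the tag, where the insert presumably lies. The catalogue lists a C-terminal, backbone-encoded tag consisting of a TEV protease cleavage site and a "TapTag". This agrees with the annotated fragments resembling myosin light chain kinase, which likely represents a calmodulin-binding peptide, and Staphylococcus aureus protein A, which supplies IgG-binding domains. Together these form the classic tandem affinity purification arrangement, allowing two-step capture with TEV release between the steps. An SV40 polyadenylation signal is annotated downstream of the tag, though on the opposite strand.

The expression and selection units are flanked by bacterial and phage terminators (rrnG, T7), additional synthetic poly(A) signals, and short 5' and 3' β-globin insulator elements, which should limit transcriptional read-through and interference between cassettes. The construct suits transient or hygromycin-selected stable expression of tagged ORF10 in mammalian cells, for example for affinity purification and studies of viral-host protein interactions, although the record states only that it is for ORF10 expression.
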