Features (pLannotate 1.2.2; 20 found; start..end, strand, type, name):
    173..250     +  CDS            MYLK2 (fragment): MYLK2_HUMAN - Experimental evidence at protein level: Swiss-Prot protein existence level 1. Implicated in the level of global muscle contraction and cardiac function. Phosphorylates a specific serine in the N-terminus of a myosin light chain. From Homo sapiens (Human).
    332..682     +  CDS            spa (fragment): SPA_STAAU - Experimental evidence at protein level: Swiss-Prot protein existence level 1. Plays a role in the inhibition of the host innate and adaptive immune responses. Possesses five immunoglobulin-binding domains that capture both the fragment crystallizable region (Fc region) and the Fab region (part of Ig that identifies antigen) of immunoglobulins (By similarity). In turn, Staphylococcus aureus is protected from phagocytic killing via inhibition of Ig Fc region. In addition, the host elicited B-cell response is prevented due to a decrease of antibody-secreting cell proliferation that en
    763..884     -  polyA_signal   SV40 poly(A) signal: SV40 polyadenylation signal
    907..976     -  CDS            large T antigen (fragment): large T antigen from SV40 (simian virus 40)
    999..1045    +  terminator     T7 terminator: transcription terminator for bacteriophage T7 RNA polymerase
   1075..1211    +  terminator     rrnG terminator: transcription terminator from the E. coli ribosomal RNA rrnG operon (Albrechtsen et al., 1991)
   1256..1327    +  misc_feature   3' β-globin insulator: insulator downstream of the human β-globin locus (Farrell et al., 2002)
   1553..2141    -  rep_origin     ori: high-copy-number ColE1/pMB1/pBR322/pUC origin of replication
   2313..2377    -  CDS            bla(M) (fragment): β-lactamase lacking the signal sequence; bla(M); allows cytosolic expression of β-lactamase
   2641..3850    +  promoter       UbC promoter: human ubiquitin C promoter
   3860..4881    +  CDS            HygR (fragment): hygromycin B phosphotransferase confers resistance to hygromycin
   4909..4957    +  polyA_signal   poly(A) signal: synthetic polyadenylation signal
   5223..6083    +  CDS            AmpR: β-lactamase; bla; confers resistance to ampicillin, carbenicillin, and related antibiotics
   6096..6232    +  terminator     rrnG terminator: transcription terminator from the E. coli ribosomal RNA rrnG operon (Albrechtsen et al., 1991)
   6377..6448    +  misc_feature   5' β-globin insulator: insulator upstream of the human β-globin locus (Farrell et al., 2002)
   6453..6499    -  terminator     T7 terminator: transcription terminator for bacteriophage T7 RNA polymerase
   6517..6565    -  polyA_signal   poly(A) signal: synthetic polyadenylation signal
   6646..6949    +  enhancer       CMV enhancer: human cytomegalovirus immediate early enhancer
   7022..7039    -  promoter       CMV promoter (fragment): human cytomegalovirus (CMV) immediate early promoter
   7102..7153    +  promoter       CMVd2 promoter: truncated human cytomegalovirus (CMV) immediate early promoter that yields moderately reduced expression relative to the full-length promoter
>Addgene plasmid #151980 | pGBW-m4133195 | depositor full sequence | sequence record 294992 | Full Sequence
CACCATGGGGTACATAAATGTTTTCGCCTTTCCATTCACGATCTATTCACTCCTTTTATGTAGGATGAAC
TCTCGCAATTACATTGCTCAGGTAGACGTCGTGAACTTTAACCTAACTGAAAACCTTTACTTTCAGTCGG
GACGGCGAATCCCGGGGCTGATAAATCCCTGGAAAAGGAGATGGAAGAAGAACTTTATTGCAGTGTCTGC
GGCTAACCGGTTCAAAAAGATCAGTTCAAGCGGCGCCCTAGATTACGACATTCCTACGACCGCCTCCGAG
AATCTCTATTTCCAGGGTGAATTTGGCTTGGCACAACATGACGAGGCCGTCGATAACAAGTTTAATAAAG
AACAGCAGAACGCTTTCTATGAGATCCTTCACTTACCAAATCTGAACGAAGAGCAACGCAACGCTTTCAT
TCAGAGCCTGAAAGACGATCCCTCGCAGTCTGCAAATCTCCTGGCCGAAGCCAAGAAGCTGAATGACGCA
CAGGCTCCAAAAGTTGATAACAAGTTTAACAAGGAGCAGCAGAATGCTTTCTACGAGATATTGCACCTTC
CTAATCTGAATGAGGAACAAAGAAATGCATTTATCCAGTCCCTAAAAGACGATCCATCACAGAGTGCCAA
CCTGCTTGCGGAAGCCAAAAAGCTCAATGATGCCCAGGCCCCGAAAGTAGACGCGAACCATCAATAAGGA
TCCGCAGGCCTCTGCTAGCTTGACTGACTGAGATACAGCGTACCTTCAGCTCACAGACATGATAAGATAC
ATTGATGAGTTTGGACAAACCACAACTAGAATGCAGTGAAAAAAATGCTTTATTTGTGAAATTTGTGATG
CTATTGCTTTATTTGTAACCATTATAAGCTGCAATAAACAAGTTAACAACAACAATTGCATTCATTTTAT
GTTTCAGGTTCAGGGGGAGGTGTGGGAGGTTTTTTAAAGCAAGTAAAACCTCTACAAATGTGGTATTGGC
CCATCTCTATCGGTATCGTAGCATAACCCCTTGGGGCCTCTAAACGGGTCTTGAGGGGTTTTTTGTGCCC
CTCGGGCCGGATTGCTATCTACCGGCATTGGCGCAGAAAAAAATGCCTGATGCGACGCTGCGCGTCTTAT
ACTCCCACATATGCCAGATTCAGCAACGGATACGGCTTCCCCAACTTGCCCACTTCCATACGTGTCCTCC
TTACCAGAAATTTATCCTTAAGGTCGTCAGCTATCCTGCAGGCGATCTCTCGATTTCGATCAAGACATTC
CTTTAATGGTCTTTTCTGGACACCACTAGGGGTCAGAAGTAGTTCATCAAACTTTCTTCCCTCCCTAATC
TCATTGGTTACCTTGGGCTATCGAAACTTAATTAACCAGTCAAGTCAGCTACTTGGCGAGATCGACTTGT
CTGGGTTTCGACTACGCTCAGAATTGCGTCAGTCAAGTTCGATCTGGTCCTTGCTATTGCACCCGTTCTC
CGATTACGAGTTTCATTTAAATCATGTGAGCAAAAGGCCAGCAAAAGGCCAGGAACCGTAAAAAGGCCGC
GTTGCTGGCGTTTTTCCATAGGCTCCGCCCCCCTGACGAGCATCACAAAAATCGACGCTCAAGTCAGAGG
TGGCGAAACCCGACAGGACTATAAAGATACCAGGCGTTTCCCCCTGGAAGCTCCCTCGTGCGCTCTCCTG
TTCCGACCCTGCCGCTTACCGGATACCTGTCCGCCTTTCTCCCTTCGGGAAGCGTGGCGCTTTCTCATAG
CTCACGCTGTAGGTATCTCAGTTCGGTGTAGGTCGTTCGCTCCAAGCTGGGCTGTGTGCACGAACCCCCC
GTTCAGCCCGACCGCTGCGCCTTATCCGGTAACTATCGTCTTGAGTCCAACCCGGTAAGACACGACTTAT
CGCCACTGGCAGCAGCCACTGGTAACAGGATTAGCAGAGCGAGGTATGTAGGCGGTGCTACAGAGTTCTT
GAAGTGGTGGCCTAACTACGGCTACACTAGAAGAACAGTATTTGGTATCTGCGCTCTGCTGAAGCCAGTT
ACCTTCGGAAAAAGAGTTGGTAGCTCTTGATCCGGCAAACAAACCACCGCTGGTAGCGGTGGTTTTTTTG
TTTGCAAGCAGCAGATTACGCGCAGAAAAAAAGGATCTCAAGAAGATCCTTTGATCTTTTCTACGGGGTC
TGACGCTCAGTGGAACGAAAACTCACGTTAAGGGATTTTGGTCATGAGATTATCAAAAAGGATCTTCACC
TAGATCCTTTTAAATTAAAAATGAAGTTTTAAATCAATCTAAAGTATATATGAGTAAACTTGGTCTGACA
GTTACCAATGCTTAATCAGTGAGGCACCTATCTCAGCGATCTGTCTATTTCGTTCATCCATAGTTGCATT
TAAATTTCCGAACTCTCCAAGGCCCTCGTCGGAAAATCTTCAAACCTTTCGTCCGATCCATCTTGCAGGC
TACCTCTCGAACGAACTATCGCAAGTCTCTTGGCCGGCCTTGCGCCTTGGCTATTGCTTGGCAGCGCCTA
TCGCCAGGTATTACTCCAATCCCGAATATCCGAGATCGGGATCACCCGAGAGAAGTTCAACCTACATCCT
CAATCCCGATCTATCCGAGATCCGAGGAATATCGAAATCGGGGCGCGCCTGGCCTCCGCGCCGGGTTTTG
GCGCCTCCCGCGGGCGCCCCCCTCGTCACGGCGAGCGCTGCCACGTCAGACGAAGGGCGCAGGAGCGTCC
TGATCCTTCCGCCCGGACGCTCAGGACAGCGGCCCGCTGCTCATAAGACTCGGCCTTAGAACCCCAGTAT
CAGCAGAAGGACATTTTAGGACGGGACTTGGGTGACTCTAGGGCACTGGTTTTCTTTCCAGAGAGCGGAA
CAGGCGAGGAAAAGTAGTCCCTTCTCGGCGATTCTGCGGAGGGATCTCCGTGGGGCGGTGAACGCCGATG
ATTATATAAGGACGCGCCGGGTGTGGCACAGCTAGTTCCGTCGCAGCCGGGATTTGGGTCGCGGTTCTTG
TTTGTGGATCGCTGTGATCGTCACTTGGTGAGTAGCGGGCTGCTGGGCTGGCCGGGGCTTTCGTGGCCGC
CGGGCCGCTCGGTGGGACGGAAGCGTGTGGAGAGACCGCCAAGGGCTGTAGTCTGGGTCCGCGAGCAAGG
TTGCCCTGAACTGGGGGTTGGGGGGAGCGCAGCAAAATGGCGGCTGTTCCCGAGTCTTGAATGGAAGACG
CTTGTGAGGCGGGCTGTGAGGTCGTTGAAACAAGGTGGGGGGCATGGTGGGCGGCAAGAACCCAAGGTCT
TGAGCCCTTCGCTAATGCGGGAAAGCTCTTATTCGGGTGAGATGGGCTGGGCACCATCTGGGGACCCTGA
CGTGAAGTTTGTCACTGACTGGAGAACTCGGTTTGTCGTCTGTTGCGGGGGCGGCAGTTATGGCGGTGCC
GTTGGGCAGTGCACCCGTACCTTTGGGAGCGCGCGCCCTCGTCGTGTCGTGACGTCACCCGTTCTGTTGG
CTTATAATGCAGGGTGGGGCCACCTGCCGGTAGGTGTGCGGTAGGCTTTTCTCCGTCGCAGGACGCAGGG
TTCGGGCCTAGGGTAGGCTCTCCTGAATCGACAGGCGCCGGACCTCTGGTGAGGGGAGGGATAAGTGAGG
CGTCAGTTTCTTTGGTCGGTTTTATGTACCTATCTTCTTAAGTAGCTGAAGCTCCGGTTTTGAACTATGC
GCTCGGGGTTGGCGAGTGTGTTTTGTGAAGTTTTTTAGGCACCTTTTGAAATGTAATCATTTGGGTCAAT
ATGTAATTTTCAGTGTTAGACTTGTAAATTGTCCGCTAAATTCTGGCCGTTTTTGGCTTTTTTGTTAGAC
AACATGGGTAAAAAGCCTGAACTCACCGCGACGTCTGTCGAGAAGTTTCTGATCGAAAAGTTCGACAGCG
TCTCCGACCTGATGCAGCTCTCGGAGGGCGAAGAATCTCGTGCTTTCAGCTTCGATGTAGGAGGGCGTGG
ATATGTCCTGCGGGTAAATAGCTGCGCCGATGGTTTCTACAAAGATCGTTATGTTTATCGGCACTTTGCA
TCCGCCGCGCTCCCGATTCCGGAAGTGCTTGACATTGGGGAGTTCAGCGAGAGCCTGACCTATTGCATCT
CCCGCCGTGCACAGGGTGTCACGTTGCAAGACCTGCCTGAAACCGAACTGCCCGCTGTTCTGCAGCCGGT
CGCGGAGGCAATGGATGCCATCGCTGCCGCCGATCTTAGCCAGACGAGCGGGTTCGGCCCATTCGGACCG
CAAGGAATCGGTCAATACACTACATGGCGTGATTTCATATGCGCGATTGCTGATCCCCATGTGTATCACT
GGCAAACTGTGATGGACGACACCGTCAGTGCGTCCGTCGCGCAGGCTCTCGATGAGCTGATGCTTTGGGC
CGAGGACTGCCCCGAAGTCCGGCACCTCGTGCACGCGGATTTCGGCTCCAACAATGTCCTGACGGACAAT
GGCCGCATAACAGCGGTCATTGACTGGAGCGAGGCGATGTTCGGGGATTCCCAATACGAGGTCGCCAACA
TCTTCTTCTGGAGGCCGTGGTTGGCTTGTATGGAGCAGCAGACGCGCTACTTCGAGCGGAGGCATCCGGA
GCTTGCAGGATCGCCCCGGCTCCGGGCGTATATGCTCCGCATTGGTCTTGACCAACTCTATCAGAGCTTG
GTTGACGGCAATTTCGATGATGCAGCTTGGGCGCAGGGTCGATGCGACGCAATCGTCCGATCCGGAGCCG
GGACTGTCGGGCGTACACAAATCGCCCGCAGAAGCGCCGCCGTCTGGACCGATGGCTGTGTAGAAGTACT
CGCCGATAGTGGAAACCGACGCCCCAGCACTCGTCCGAGGGCAAAGGAATAAGCTAGTATGTAAGCCTAG
TCTTAGATAATAAAATCGCTATCCATCGAAGATGGATGTGTGTTGGTTTTTTGTGTGTGTAACGCTAGGC
GCGCCTGGTGTACCGAGAACGATCCTCTCAGTGCGAGTCTCGACGATCCATATCGTTGCTTGGCAGTCAG
CCAGTCGGAATCCAGCTTGGGACCCAGGAAGTCCAATCGTCAGATATTGTACTCAAGCCTGGTCACGGCA
GCGTACCGATCTGTTTAAACCTAGATATTGATAGTCTGATCGGTCAACGTATAATCGAGTCCTAGCTTTT
GCAAACATCTATCAAGAGACAGGATCAGCAGGAGGCTTTCGCATGAGTATTCAACATTTCCGTGTCGCCC
TTATTCCCTTTTTTGCGGCATTTTGCCTTCCTGTTTTTGCTCACCCAGAAACGCTGGTGAAAGTAAAAGA
TGCTGAAGATCAGTTGGGTGCGCGAGTGGGTTACATCGAACTGGATCTCAACAGCGGTAAGATCCTTGAG
AGTTTTCGCCCCGAAGAACGCTTTCCAATGATGAGCACTTTTAAAGTTCTGCTATGTGGCGCGGTATTAT
CCCGTATTGACGCCGGGCAAGAGCAACTCGGTCGCCGCATACACTATTCTCAGAATGACTTGGTTGAGTA
TTCACCAGTCACAGAAAAGCATCTTACGGATGGCATGACAGTAAGAGAATTATGCAGTGCTGCCATAACC
ATGAGTGATAACACTGCGGCCAACTTACTTCTGACAACGATTGGAGGACCGAAGGAGCTAACCGCTTTTT
TGCACAACATGGGGGATCATGTAACTCGCCTTGATCGTTGGGAACCGGAGCTGAATGAAGCCATACCAAA
CGACGAGCGTGACACCACGATGCCTGTAGCAATGGCAACAACCTTGCGTAAACTATTAACTGGCGAACTA
CTTACTCTAGCTTCCCGGCAACAGTTGATAGACTGGATGGAGGCGGATAAAGTTGCAGGACCACTTCTGC
GCTCGGCCCTTCCGGCTGGCTGGTTTATTGCTGATAAATCTGGAGCCGGTGAGCGTGGGTCTCGCGGTAT
CATTGCAGCACTGGGGCCAGATGGTAAGCCCTCCCGTATCGTAGTTATCTACACGACGGGGAGTCAGGCA
ACTATGGATGAACGAAATAGACAGATCGCTGAGATAGGTGCCTCACTGATTAAGCATTGGTAACCGATTC
TAGGTGCATTGGCGCAGAAAAAAATGCCTGATGCGACGCTGCGCGTCTTATACTCCCACATATGCCAGAT
TCAGCAACGGATACGGCTTCCCCAACTTGCCCACTTCCATACGTGTCCTCCTTACCAGAAATTTATCCTT
AAGATCGTTTAAACTCGACTCTGGCTCTATCGAATCTCCGTCGTTTCGAGCTTACGCGAACAGCCGTGGC
GCTCATTTGCTCGTCGGGCATCGAATCTCGTCAGCTATCGTCAGCTTACCTTTTTGGCAGCGATCGCGGC
TCCCGACATCTTGGACCATTAGCTCCACAGGTATCTTCTTCCCTCTAGTGGTCATAACAGCAGCTTCAGC
TACCTCTCAATTCAAAAAACCCCTCAAGACCCGTTTAGAGGCCCCAAGGGGTTATGCTATCAATCGTTGC
GTTACACACACAAAAAACCAACACACATCCATCTTCGATGGATAGCGATTTTATTATCTAACTGCTGATC
GAGTGTAGCCAGATCTAGTAATCAATTACGGGGTCATTAGTTCATAGCCCATATATGGAGTTCCGCGTTA
CATAACTTACGGTAAATGGCCCGCCTGGCTGACCGCCCAACGACCCCCGCCCATTGACGTCAATAATGAC
GTATGTTCCCATAGTAACGCCAATAGGGACTTTCCATTGACGTCAATGGGTGGAGTATTTACGGTAAACT
GCCCACTTGGCAGTACATCAAGTGTATCATATGCCAAGTACGCCCCCTATTGACGTCAATGACGGTAAAT
GGCCCGCCTGGCATTATGCCCAGTACATGACCTTATGGGACTTTCCTACTTGGCAGTACATCTACGTATT
AGTCATCGCTATTACCATGCTGATGCGGTTTTGGCAGTACATCAATGGGCGTGGATAGCGGTTTGACTCA
CGGGGATTTCCAAGTCTCCACCCCATTGACGTCAATGGGAGTTTGTTTTGGCACCAAAATCAACGGGACT
TTCCAAAATGTCGTAACAACTCCGCCCCATTGACGCAAATGGGCGGTAGGCGTGTACGGTGGGAGGTCTA
TATAAGCAGAGCTGGTTTAGTGAACCGTCAGATCAGATCTTTGTCGATCCTACCATCCACTCGACACACC
CGCCAGCGGCCGC
